>Addgene plasmid #192437 | pcDNA3-mCherry-Rheb(C181S) | addgene full sequence | sequence record 379127 | Addgene NGS Result
GACGGATCGGGAGATCTCCCGATCCCCTATGGTGCACTCTCAGTACAATCTGCTCTGATGCCGCATAGTT
AAGCCAGTATCTGCTCCCTGCTTGTGTGTTGGAGGTCGCTGAGTAGTGCGCGAGCAAAATTTAAGCTACA
ACAAGGCAAGGCTTGACCGACAATTGCATGAAGAATCTGCTTAGGGTTAGGCGTTTTGCGCTGCTTCGCG
ATGTACGGGCCAGATATACGCGTTGACATTGATTATTGACTAGTTATTAATAGTAATCAATTACGGGGTC
ATTAGTTCATAGCCCATATATGGAGTTCCGCGTTACATAACTTACGGTAAATGGCCCGCCTGGCTGACCG
CCCAACGACCCCCGCCCATTGACGTCAATAATGACGTATGTTCCCATAGTAACGCCAATAGGGACTTTCC
ATTGACGTCAATGGGTGGAGTATTTACGGTAAACTGCCCACTTGGCAGTACATCAAGTGTATCATATGCC
AAGTACGCCCCCTATTGACGTCAATGACGGTAAATGGCCCGCCTGGCATTATGCCCAGTACATGACCTTA
TGGGACTTTCCTACTTGGCAGTACATCTACGTATTAGTCATCGCTATTACCATGGTGATGCGGTTTTGGC
AGTACATCAATGGGCGTGGATAGCGGTTTGACTCACGGGGATTTCCAAGTCTCCACCCCATTGACGTCAA
TGGGAGTTTGTTTTGGCACCAAAATCAACGGGACTTTCCAAAATGTCGTAACAACTCCGCCCCATTGACG
CAAATGGGCGGTAGGCGTGTACGGTGGGAGGTCTATATAAGCAGAGCTCTCTGGCTAACTAGAGAACCCA
CTGCTTACTGGCTTATCGAAATTAATACGACTCACTATAGGGAGACCCAAGCTTGCGGCCGCCACCATGG
TGCGGGGTTCTCATCATCATCATCATCATGGTATGGCTAGCATGACTGGTGGACAGCAAATGGGTCGGGA
TCTGTACGACGATGACGATAAGGATCCCATGGTGAGCAAGGGCGAGGAGGATAACATGGCCATCATCAAG
GAGTTCATGCGCTTCAAGGTGCACATGGAGGGCTCCGTGAACGGCCACGAGTTCGAGATCGAGGGCGAGG
GCGAGGGCCGCCCCTACGAGGGCACCCAGACCGCCAAGCTGAAGGTGACCAAGGGTGGCCCCCTGCCCTT
CGCCTGGGACATCCTGTCCCCTCAGTTCATGTACGGCTCCAAGGCCTACGTGAAGCACCCCGCCGACATC
CCCGACTACTTGAAGCTGTCCTTCCCCGAGGGCTTCAAGTGGGAGCGCGTGATGAACTTCGAGGACGGCG
GCGTGGTGACCGTGACCCAGGACTCCTCCCTGCAGGACGGCGAGTTCATCTACAAGGTGAAGCTGCGCGG
CACCAACTTCCCCTCCGACGGCCCCGTAATGCAGAAGAAGACCATGGGCTGGGAGGCCTCCTCCGAGCGG
ATGTACCCCGAGGACGGCGCCCTGAAGGGCGAGATCAAGCAGAGGCTGAAGCTGAAGGACGGCGGCCACT
ACGACGCTGAGGTCAAGACCACCTACAAGGCCAAGAAGCCCGTGCAGCTGCCCGGCGCCTACAACGTCAA
CATCAAGTTGGACATCACCTCCCACAACGAGGACTACACCATCGTGGAACAGTACGAACGCGCCGAGGGC
CGCCACTCCACCGGCGGCATGGACGAGCTGTACAAGCGCATGCACATGCCGCAGTCCAAGTCCCGGAAGA
TCGCGATCCTGGGCTACCGGTCTGTGGGGAAATCCTCATTGACGATTCAATTTGTTGAAGGCCAATTTGT
GGACTCCTACGATCCAACCATAGAAAACACTTTTACAAAGTTGATCACAGTAAATGGACAAGAATATCAT
CTTCAACTTGTAGACACAGCCGGGCAAGATGAATATTCTATCTTTCCTCAGACATACTCCATAGATATTA
ATGGCTATATTCTTGTGTATTCTGTTACATCAATCAAAAGTTTTGAAGTGATTAAAGTTATCCATGGCAA
ATTGTTGGATATGGTGGGGAAAGTACAAATACCTATTATGTTGGTTGGGAATAAGAAAGACCTGCATATG
GAAAGGGTGATCAGTTATGAAGAAGGGAAAGCTTTGGCAGAATCTTGGAATGCAGCTTTTTTGGAATCTT
CTGCTAAAGAAAATCAGACTGCTGTGGATGTTTTTCGAAGGATAATTTTGGAGGCAGAAAAAATGGACGG
GGCAGCTTCACAAGGCAAGTCTTCATCCTCGGTGATGTGAGAATTCTGCAGATATCCATCACACTGGCGG
CCGCTCGAGCATGCATCTAGAGGGCCCTATTCTATAGTGTCACCTAAATGCTAGAGCTCGCTGATCAGCC
TCGACTGTGCCTTCTAGTTGCCAGCCATCTGTTGTTTGCCCCTCCCCCGTGCCTTCCTTGACCCTGGAAG
GTGCCACTCCCACTGTCCTTTCCTAATAAAATGAGGAAATTGCATCGCATTGTCTGAGTAGGTGTCATTC
TATTCTGGGGGGTGGGGTGGGGCAGGACAGCAAGGGGGAGGATTGGGAAGACAATAGCAGGCATGCTGGG
GATGCGGTGGGCTCTATGGCTTCTGAGGCGGAAAGAACCAGCTGGGGCTCTAGGGGGTATCCCC
[124 nt withheld, positions 2655-2778]
C
[91 nt withheld, positions 2780-2870]
A
[49 nt withheld, positions 2872-2920]
CCTTTGACGTTGGAGTCCACGTTCTTT
[37 nt withheld, positions 2948-2984]
ACCCTATCTCGGTCTATTCTTTTGATTTATAAGGGATTTTGCCGATTTCGGCCTATTGGTTAAAAAATGA
GCTGATTTAACAAAAATTTAACGCGAATTAATTCTGTGGAATGTGTGTCAGTTAGGGTGTGGAAAGTCCC
CAGGCTCCCCAGCAGGCAGAAGTATGCAAAGCATGCATCTCAATTAGTCAGCAACCAGGTGTGGAAAGTC
CCCAGGCTCCCCAGCAGGCAGAAGTATGCAAAGCATGCATCTCAATTAGTCAGCAACCATAGTCCCGCCC
CTAACTCCGCCCATCCCGCCCCTAACTCCGCCCAGTTCCGCCCATTCTCCGCCCCATGGCTGACTAATTT
TTTTTATTTATGCAGAGGCCGAGGCCGCCTCTGCCTCTGAGCTATTCCAGAAGTAGTGAGGAGGCTTTTT
TGGAGGCCTAGGCTTTTGCAAAAAGCTCCCGGGAGCTTGTATATCCATTTTCGGATCTGATCAAGAGACA
GGATGAGGATCGTTTCGCATGATTGAACAAGATGGATTGCACGCAGGTTCTCCGGCCGCTTGGGTGGAGA
GGCTATTCGGCTATGACTGGGCACAACAGACAATCGGCTGCTCTGATGCCGCCGTGTTCCGGCTGTCAGC
GCAGGGGCGCCCGGTTCTTTTTGTCAAGACCGACCTGTCCGGTGCCCTGAATGAACTGCAGGACGAGGCA
GCGCGGCTATCGTGGCTGGCCACGACGGGCGTTCCTTGCGCAGCTGTGCTCGACGTTGTCACTGAAGCGG
GAAGGGACTGGCTGCTATTGGGCGAAGTGCCGGGGCAGGATCTCCTGTCATCTCACCTTGCTCCTGCCGA
GAAAGTATCCATCATGGCTGATGCAATGCGGCGGCTGCATACGCTTGATCCGGCTACCTGCCCATTCGAC
CACCAAGCGAAACATCGCATCGAGCGAGCACGTACTCGGATGGAAGCCGGTCTTGTCGATCAGGATGATC
TGGACGAAGAGCATCAGGGGCTCGCGCCAGCCGAACTGTTCGCCAGGCTCAAGGCGCGCATGCCCGACGG
CGAGGATCTCGTCGTGACCCATGGCGATGCCTGCTTGCCGAATATCATGGTGGAAAATGGCCGCTTTTCT
GGATTCATCGACTGTGGCCGGCTGGGTGTGGCGGACCGCTATCAGGACATAGCGTTGGCTACCCGTGATA
TTGCTGAAGAGCTTGGCGGCGAATGGGCTGACCGCTTCCTCGTGCTTTACGGTATCGCCGCTCCCGATTC
GCAGCGCATCGCCTTCTATCGCCTTCTTGACGAGTTCTTCTGAGCGGGACTCTGGGGTTCGAAATGACCG
ACCAAGCGACGCCCAACCTGCCATCACGAGATTTCGATTCCACCGCCGCCTTCTATGAAAGGTTGGGCTT
CGGAATCGTTTTCCGGGACGCCGGCTGGATGATCCTCCAGCGCGGGGATCTCATGCTGGAGTTCTTCGCC
CACCCCAACTTGTTTATTGCAGCTTATAATGGTTACAAATAAAGCAATAGCATCACAAATTTCACAAATA
AAGCATTTTTTTCACTGCATTCTAGTTGTGGTTTGTCCAAACTCATCAATGTATCTTATCATGTCTGTAT
ACCGTCGACCTCTAGCTAGAGCTTGGCGTAATCATGGTCATAGCTGTTTCCTGTGTGAAATTGTTATCCG
CTCACAATTCCACACAACATACGAGCCGGAAGCATAAAGTGTAAAGCCTGGGGTGCCTAATGAGTGAGCT
AACTCACATTAATTGCGTTGCGCTCACTGCCCGCTTTCCAGTCGGGAAACCTGTCGTGCCAGCTGCATTA
ATGAATCGGCCAACGCGCGGGGAGAGGCGGTTTGCGTATTGGGCGCTCTTCCGCTTCCTCGCTCACTGAC
TCGCTGCGCTCGGTCGTTCGGCTGCGGCGAGCGGTATCAGCTCACTCAAAGGCGGTAATACGGTTATCCA
CAGAATCAGGGGATAACGCAGGAAAGAACATGTGAGCAAAAGGCCAGCAAAAGGCCAGGAACCGTAAAAA
GGCCGCGTTGCTGGCGTTTTTCCATAGGCTCCGCCCCCCTGACGAGCATCACAAAAATCGACGCTCAAGT
CAGAGGTGGCGAAACCCGACAGGACTATAAAGATACCAGGCGTTTCCCCCTGGAAGCTCCCTCGTGCGCT
CTCCTGTTCCGACCCTGCCGCTTACCGGATACCTGTCCGCCTTTCTCCCTTCGGGAAGCGTGGCGCTTTC
TCATAGCTCACGCTGTAGGTATCTCAGTTCGGTGTAGGTCGTTCGCTCCAAGCTGGGCTGTGTGCACGAA
CCCCCCGTTCAGCCCGACCGCTGCGCCTTATCCGGTAACTATCGTCTTGAGTCCAACCCGGTAAGACACG
ACTTATCGCCACTGGCAGCAGCCACTGGTAACAGGATTAGCAGAGCGAGGTATGTAGGCGGTGCTACAGA
GTTCTTGAAGTGGTGGCCTAACTACGGCTACACTAGAAGAACAGTATTTGGTATCTGCGCTCTGCTGAAG
CCAGTTACCTTCGGAAAAAGAGTTGGTAGCTCTTGATCCGGCAAACAAACCACCGCTGGTAGCGGTGGTT
TTTTTGTTTGCAAGCAGCAGATTACGCGCAGAAAAAAAGGATCTCAAGAAGATCCTTTGATCTTTTCTAC
GGGGTCTGACGCTCAGTGGAACGAAAACTCACGTTAAGGGATTTTGGTCATGAGATTATCAAAAAGGATC
TTCACCTAGATCCTTTTAAATTAAAAATGAAGTTTTAAATCAATCTAAAGTATATATGAGTAAACTTGGT
CTGACAGTTACCAATGCTTAATCAGTGAGGCACCTATCTCAGCGATCTGTCTATTTCGTTCATCCATAGT
TGCCTGACTCCCCGTCGTGTAGATAACTACGATACGGGAGGGCTTACCATCTGGCCCCAGTGCTGCAATG
ATACCGCGAGACCCACGCTCACCGGCTCCAGATTTATCAGCAATAAACCAGCCAGCCGGAAGGGCCGAGC
GCAGAAGTGGTCCTGCAACTTTATCCGCCTCCATCCAGTCTATTAATTGTTGCCGGGAAGCTAGAGTAAG
TAGTTCGCCAGTTAATAGTTTGCGCAACGTTGTTGCCATTGCTACAGGCATCGTGGTGTCACGCTCGTCG
TTTGGTATGGCTTCATTCAGCTCCGGTTCCCAACGATCAAGGCGAGTTACATGATCCCCCATGTTGTGCA
AAAAAGCGGTTAGCTCCTTCGGTCCTCCGATCGTTGTCAGAAGTAAGTTGGCCGCAGTGTTATCACTCAT
GGTTATGGCAGCACTGCATAATTCTCTTACTGTCATGCCATCCGTAAGATGCTTTTCTGTGACTGGTGAG
TACTCAACCAAGTCATTCTGAGAATAGTGTATGCGGCGACCGAGTTGCTCTTGCCCGGCGTCAATACGGG
ATAATACCGCGCCACATAGCAGAACTTTAAAAGTGCTCATCATTGGAAAACGTTCTTCGGGGCGAAAACT
CTCAAGGATCTTACCGCTGTTGAGATCCAGTTCGATGTAACCCACTCGTGCACCCAACTGATCTTCAGCA
TCTTTTACTTTCACCAGCGTTTCTGGGTGAGCAAAAACAGGAAGGCAAAATGCCGCAAAAAAGGGAATAA
GGGCGACACGGAAATGTTGAATACTCATACTCTTCCTTTTTCAATATTATTGAAGCATTTATCAGGGTTA
TTGTCTCATGAGCGGATACATATTTGAATGTATTTAGAAAAATAAACAAATAGGGGTTCCGCGCACATTT
CCCCGAAAAGTGCCACCTGACGTC
Features (pLannotate 1.2.2; 25 found; start..end, strand, type, name):
     28..80      -  misc_feature   bom (fragment): basis of mobility region from pBR322
    235..614     +  enhancer       CMV enhancer: human cytomegalovirus immediate early enhancer
    615..818     +  promoter       CMV promoter: human cytomegalovirus (CMV) immediate early promoter
    814..847     +  LTR            5' LTR (truncated) (fragment): truncated 5' long terminal repeat (LTR) from HIV-1
    863..881     +  promoter       T7 promoter: promoter for bacteriophage T7 RNA polymerase
    922..942     +  CDS            capTEV™ (fragment): composite tag for in vivo biotinylation, TEV protease cleavage, and 6xHis tagging
    943..975     +  CDS            T7 tag (gene 10 leader): leader peptide from bacteriophage T7 gene 10 promotes efficient translation in E. coli
    979..1002    +  CDS            Xpress™ tag: Xpress™ epitope tag, including an enterokinase recognition and cleavage site
   1009..1716    +  CDS            mCherry: mCherry is a basic (constitutively fluorescent) red fluorescent protein published in 2004, derived from Discosoma sp.. It is reported to be a very rapidly-maturing monomer with low acid sensitivity.
   1726..2277    +  CDS            RHEB: RHEB_HUMAN - Also known as RHEB2. Experimental evidence at protein level: Swiss-Prot protein existence level 1. Activates the protein kinase activity of mTORC1, and thereby plays a role in the regulation of apoptosis. Stimulates the phosphorylation of S6K1 and EIF4EBP1 through activation of mTORC1 signaling. Has low intrinsic GTPase activity. From Homo sapiens (Human).
   2341..2359    -  promoter       SP6 promoter: promoter for bacteriophage SP6 RNA polymerase
   2385..2609    +  polyA_signal   bGH poly(A) signal: bovine growth hormone polyadenylation signal
   2613..2634    +  promoter       SV40 promoter (fragment): SV40 enhancer and early promoter
   2655..3083    +  rep_origin     f1 ori (sequence partly withheld): f1 bacteriophage origin of replication; arrow indicates direction of (+) strand synthesis
   3097..3426    +  promoter       SV40 promoter: SV40 enhancer and early promoter
   3493..4284    +  CDS            neo: KKA2_KLEPN - Also known as kan, nptII. Experimental evidence at protein level: Swiss-Prot protein existence level 1. Resistance to kanamycin, neomycin, paromomycin, ribostamycin, butirosin and gentamicin B. From Klebsiella pneumoniae.
   4308..4466    +  CDS            ble (fragment): BLE_KLEPN - Experimental evidence at protein level: Swiss-Prot protein existence level 1. Binding protein with a strong affinity to the bleomycin family of antibiotics. Binds to CL990; an antimitotic-antibiotic compound. From Klebsiella pneumoniae.
   4461..4582    +  polyA_signal   SV40 poly(A) signal: SV40 polyadenylation signal
   4655..4671    -  protein_bind   lac operator: The lac repressor binds to the lac operator to inhibit transcription in E. coli. This inhibition can be relieved by adding lactose or isopropyl-β-D-thiogalactopyranoside (IPTG). lac repressor encoded by lacI
   4679..4709    -  promoter       lac promoter: promoter for the E. coli lac operon
   4724..4745    -  protein_bind   CAP binding site: CAP binding activates transcription in the presence of cAMP. E. coli catabolite activator protein
   4758..4850    -  CDS            lacI (fragment): lac repressor; lacI; The lac repressor binds to the lac operator to inhibit transcription in E. coli. This inhibition can be relieved by adding lactose or isopropyl-β-D-thiogalactopyranoside (IPTG).
   5033..5621    -  rep_origin     ori: high-copy-number ColE1/pMB1/pBR322/pUC origin of replication
   5792..6652    -  CDS            AmpR: β-lactamase; bla; confers resistance to ampicillin, carbenicillin, and related antibiotics
   6653..6757    -  promoter       AmpR promoter: bla
