[The description below was written by a language model from this plasmid's Addgene catalogue record and pLannotate feature annotations shown in this document.]
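Description:
pcDNA3-mCherry-Rheb(C181S) is a mammalian expression plasmid of about 6.8 kb built on the pcDNA3 backbone. It is propagated in E. coli through a high-copy ColE1/pUC-type origin with ampicillin selection (AmpR under its own bla promoter). An SV40 early promoter driving the neomycin phosphotransferase gene, followed by an SV40 polyadenylation signal, allows G418 selection of stably transfected mammalian cells. An f1 origin is also present, along with small backbone remnants (lac promoter/operator, a bom fragment, and short hits annotated as ble and lacI fragments) that have no evident role in the design.

The expression cassette uses the human CMV immediate-early enhancer and promoter and ends in the bovine growth hormone polyadenylation signal. T7 and SP6 phage promoters flank the insert. The open reading frame begins with a backbone-derived leader containing a 6xHis tag (which the automated annotation calls a capTEV fragment), the T7 gene 10 leader tag and the Xpress epitope with its enterokinase site. This is followed by the red fluorescent protein mCherry, fused to the N terminus of human RHEB, the small GTPase that activates mTORC1 kinase signalling. Rheb carries a Cys181-to-Ser substitution that abolishes its C-terminal farnesylation, the lipid modification that normally anchors the protein to membranes. The fusion was assembled by Gibson cloning.

The construct provides a fluorescently trackable, farnesylation-deficient Rheb for transient or stable expression in mammalian cells. The associated study examined how Rheb regulates nuclear mTORC1 activity independently of farnesylation, which fits its use in testing how far Rheb localisation and mTORC1 activation depend on this modification.
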