Addgene plasmid #192437: pcDNA3-mCherry-Rheb(C181S)
Purpose: Encodes mCherry-tagged, farnesylation-deficient Rheb C181S mutant.
Depositing lab: Jin Zhang. Depositing organization: University of California, San Diego (UCSD). Publication: Rheb regulates nuclear mTORC1 activity independent of farnesylation. Zhong Y, Zhou X, Guan KL, Zhang J. Cell Chem Biol. 2022 Jun 16;29(6):1037-1045.e4. doi: 10.1016/j.chembiol.2022.02.006. Epub 2022 Mar 15. PubMed 35294906.
Backbone
  Vector backbone: pcDNA3
  Backbone size w/o insert (bp): 5517
  Total vector size (bp): 6789
  Vector type: Mammalian Expression
  Selectable markers: Neomycin (select with G418)
Growth in bacteria
  Bacterial resistance: Ampicillin, 100 μg/mL
  Growth temperature: 37°C
  Growth strain: DH5alpha
  Copy number: High Copy
Gene/Insert
  Gene/Insert name: mCherry-Rheb(C181S)
  Species: H. sapiens (human)
  Insert size (bp): 1272
  Mutation: Rheb Cys 181 mutated to Ser; abolishes C-terminal farnesylation.
  Entrez Gene: RHEB (a.k.a. RHEB2)
  Promoter: CMV
  Tag / fusion protein: 6xHIS - T7 tag (gene 10 leader) - Xpress (TM) tag (N terminal on backbone); mCherry (N terminal on insert)
  Cloning method: Gibson Cloning
  Sequencing primers: 5′ CMV forward; 3′ BGH reverse
Terms and licenses: Academic/Nonprofit Terms; Industry Terms: Not Available to Industry
How to cite: pcDNA3-mCherry-Rheb(C181S) was a gift from Jin Zhang (Addgene plasmid # 192437 ; http://n2t.net/addgene:192437 ; RRID:Addgene_192437)
